Addgene plasmid #54739: sfGFP-Lifeact-7
Purpose: (Empty Backbone) Localization: Actin, Excitation: 485, Emission: 507
Depositing lab: Michael Davidson. Depositing organization: Florida State University, Tallahassee.
Backbone
  Vector backbone: sfGFP-Lifeact
  Backbone size w/o insert (bp): 4800
  Vector type: Mammalian Expression
  Selectable markers: Neomycin (select with G418)
  Backbone size (bp): 4800
  Tag / fusion protein: sfGFP (C terminal on backbone)
Growth in bacteria
  Bacterial resistance: Kanamycin, 50 μg/mL
  Growth temperature: 37°C
  Growth strain: DH5alpha
  Copy number: High Copy
Gene/Insert
  Gene/Insert name: Lifeact-sfGFP
  Tag / fusion protein: sfGFP (C terminal on backbone)
Terms and licenses: Academic/Nonprofit Terms; Industry Terms
Depositor comments: . Excitation = 485; Emission = 507
How to cite: sfGFP-Lifeact-7 was a gift from Michael Davidson (Addgene plasmid # 54739 ; http://n2t.net/addgene:54739 ; RRID:Addgene_54739)
