[The description below was written by a language model from this plasmid's Addgene catalogue record.]
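Description:
sfGFP-Lifeact-7 is a mammalian expression plasmid of about 4.8 kb that encodes a fluorescent marker for filamentous actin. The payload is a fusion of Lifeact, a short actin-binding peptide widely used to label F-actin in living cells, with superfolder GFP (sfGFP), a fast-folding and robust green fluorescent protein variant. The record lists sfGFP as a C-terminal tag on the backbone, so the fusion reads Lifeact followed by sfGFP. The catalogue flags the entry as an empty backbone, yet it also names Lifeact-sfGFP as the insert, so the plasmid is best regarded as a ready-to-use localization reporter rather than a cloning vector awaiting an insert. The reported spectral properties are excitation at 485 nm and emission at 507 nm, and the stated localization is actin.

The plasmid is propagated in E. coli as a high-copy construct under kanamycin selection. In mammalian cells it carries a neomycin resistance marker, which allows G418 selection of stable transfectants. The record does not state the promoter driving the fusion, the origin of replication, the polyadenylation signal or the linker between Lifeact and sfGFP, and no feature table is provided to confirm these elements. The meaning of the "7" in the name is also not explained. Typical use, as far as the record supports it, is transient or stable transfection of mammalian cells to visualize the actin cytoskeleton by green-channel fluorescence microscopy, for example stress fibres, lamellipodia and other F-actin structures in live-cell imaging.
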