>Addgene plasmid #54739 | sfGFP-Lifeact-7 | depositor partial sequence | sequence record 85136 | insert sequence
TCCGCCCCATTGACGCAAATGGGCGGTAGGCGTGTACGGTGGGAGGTCTATATAAGCAGAGCTGGTTTAG
TGAACCGTCAGATCCGCTAGCGCCACCATGGGCGTGGCCGACTTGATCAAGAAGTTCGAGTCCATCTCCA
AGGAGGAGGGGGATCCACCGGTCGCCACCATGGTGAGCAAGGGCGAGGAGCTGTTCACCGGGGTGGTGCC
CATCCTGGTCGAGCTGGACGGCGACGTAAACGGCCACAAGTTCAGCGTGCGCGGCGAGGGCGAGGGCGAT
GCCACCAACGGCAAGCTGACCCTGAAGTTCATCTGCACCACCGGCAAGCTGCCCGTGCCCTGGCCCACCC
TCGTGACCACCCTGACCTACGGCGTGCAGTGCTTCAGCCGCTACCCCGACCACATGAAGCGCCACGACTT
CTTCAAGTCCGCCATGCCCGAAGGCTACGTCCAGGAGCGCACCATCAGCTTCAAGGACGACGGCACCTAC
AAGACCCGCGCCGAGGTGAAGTTCGAGGGCGACACCCTGGTGAACCGCATCGAGCTGAAGGGCATCGACT
TCAAGGAGGACGGCAACATCCTGGGGCACAAGCTGGAGTACAACTTCAACAGCCACAACGTCTATATCAC
CGCCGACAAGCAGAAGAACGGCATCAAGGCCAACTTCAAGATCCGCCACAACGTGGAGGACGGCAGCGTG
CAGCTCGCCGACCACTACCAGCAGAACACCCCCATCGGCGACGGCCCCGTGCTGCTGCCCGACAACCACT
ACCTGAGCACCCAGTCCGTGCTGAGCAAAGACCCCAACGAGAAGCGCGATCACATGGTCCTGCTGGAGTT
CGTGACCGCCGCCGGGATCACTCACGGCATGGACGAGCTGTACAAGTAAGCGGCCGCGACTCTAGATCAT
AATCAGCCATACCACATTTGTAGAGGTTTTACTTGCTTTAAAAAACCTCCCACACCTCCCCCTGAACCTG
AAACATAAAATGAA
