>Addgene plasmid #54739 | sfGFP-Lifeact-7 | addgene partial sequence | sequence record 90789 | CMV-F 5'-CGCAAATGGGCGGTAGGCGTG-3'
GTGAACCGTCAGATCCGCTAGCGCCACCATGGGCGTGGCCGACTTGATCAAGAAGTTCGAGTCCATCTCC
AAGGAGGAGGGGGATCCACCGGTCGCCACCATGGTGAGCAAGGGCGAGGAGCTGTTCACCGGGGTGGTGC
CCATCCTGGTCGAGCTGGACGGCGACGTAAACGGCCACAAGTTCAGCGTGCGCGGCGAGGGCGAGGGCGA
TGCCACCAACGGCAAGCTGACCCTGAAGTTCATCTGCACCACCGGCAAGCTGCCCGTGCCCTGGCCCACC
CTCGTGACCACCCTGACCTACGGCGTGCAGTGCTTCAGCCGCTACCCCGACCACATGAAGCGCCACGACT
TCTTCAAGTCCGCCATGCCCGAAGGCTACGTCCAGGAGCGCACCATCAGCTTCAAGGACGACGGCACCTA
CAAGACCCGCGCCGAGGTGAAGTTCGAGGGCGACACCCTGGTGAACCGCATCGAGCTGAAGGGCATCGAC
TTCAAGGAGGACGGCAACATCCTGGGGCACAAGCTGGAGTACAACTTCAACAGCCACAACGTCTATATCA
CCGCCGACAAGCAGAAGAACGGCATCAAGGCCAACTTCAAGATCCGCCACAACGTGGAGGACGGCAGCGT
GCAGCTCGCCGACCACTACCAGCAGAACACCCCCATCGGCGACGGCCCCGTGCTGCTGCCCGACAACCAC
TACCTGAGCACCCAGTCCGTGCTGAGCAAAGACCCCAACGAGAAGCGCGATCACATGGTCCTGCTGGAGT
TCGTGACCGCCGCCGGGATCACTCACGGCATGGACGAGCTGTACAAGTAAGCGGCCGCGACTCTAGATCA
TAATCAGCCATACC
